Addgene plasmid #193537: pIM43
Purpose: pENTRY clone for NLR Integrated Domain ID#78
Depositing lab: Nemo Peeters. Depositing organization: CNRS UMR 2594, INRA UMR 0441, Laboratoire des Interactions Plantes Micro-organismes (LIPM). Publication: An NLR integrated domain toolkit to identify plant pathogen effector targets. Landry D, Mila I, Sabbagh CRR, Zaffuto M, Pouzet C, Tremousaygue D, Dabos P, Deslandes L, Peeters N. Plant J. 2023 Sep;115(5):1443-1457. doi: 10.1111/tpj.16331. Epub 2023 Jul 24. PubMed 37248633.
Backbone
  Vector backbone: pTWIST ENTRY
  Vector type: pENTRY clone
Growth in bacteria
  Bacterial resistance: Kanamycin, 50 μg/mL
  Growth temperature: 37°C
  Growth strain: DH5alpha
  Copy number: High Copy
Gene/Insert
  Gene/Insert name: ID#78
  Species: Soybean (Glyma.18G281700.1.p)
  Cloning method: Ligation Independent Cloning
  Sequencing primers: 5′ n/a
Terms and licenses: Academic/Nonprofit Terms; Industry Terms: Not Available to Industry
How to cite: pIM43 was a gift from Nemo Peeters (Addgene plasmid # 193537 ; http://n2t.net/addgene:193537 ; RRID:Addgene_193537)
