[The description below was written by a language model from this plasmid's Addgene catalogue record and pLannotate feature annotations shown in this document.]
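Description:
pIM43 is a Gateway entry clone built on the pTWIST ENTRY backbone, a small (about 3.4 kb) bacterial plasmid with no expression function of its own. It is propagated in E. coli through a high-copy ColE1/pUC-type origin and selected with kanamycin via the aph(3')-Ia aminoglycoside phosphotransferase gene. Other annotated backbone remnants include a short lacZα fragment, a piece of a pBluescript-type multiple cloning site and the rrnB T1 transcription terminator, which helps insulate the plasmid from read-through transcription. No promoter driving the insert is annotated, as expected for an entry vector.

The payload, designated ID#78, lies between attL1 and attL2 recombination sites. It is an integrated domain taken from a soybean NLR immune receptor (gene model Glyma.18G281700.1). Automated annotation detects similarity across part of the insert to Arabidopsis ULP2B, a SUMO protease that matures SUMO precursors and deconjugates SUMO from target proteins. This suggests that the integrated domain is ULP/SUMO protease-like, although the hit reflects homology only and the insert itself is of soybean origin. No epitope tags or reporters are annotated within the attL-flanked region.

The attL sites allow the domain to be moved by LR recombination into any compatible attR-containing destination vector, where promoters, tags or fusion partners are supplied. The plasmid belongs to a toolkit of NLR integrated domains. Because these domains are thought to mimic host proteins targeted by pathogens, the collection is intended for screening to identify plant pathogen effector targets.
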