Features (pLannotate 1.2.2; 8 found; start..end, strand, type, name):
     56..99      -  CDS            lacZα (fragment): LacZα fragment of β-galactosidase; lacZ fragment
    152..251     +  protein_bind   attL1: mutant version of attL; recombination site for the Gateway® LR reaction LR Clonase™
    524..1234    +  CDS            ULP2B (fragment): ULP2B_ARATH - Experimental evidence at protein level: Swiss-Prot protein existence level 1. Protease that catalyzes two essential functions in the SUMO pathway: processing of full-length SUMOs to their mature forms and deconjugation of SUMO from targeted proteins. From Arabidopsis thaliana (Mouse-ear cress).
   1257..1356    -  protein_bind   attL2: mutant version of attL; recombination site for the Gateway® LR reaction LR Clonase™
   1601..2189    -  rep_origin     ori: high-copy-number ColE1/pMB1/pBR322/pUC origin of replication
   2325..3140    -  CDS            KanR: aminoglycoside phosphotransferase; aph(3')-Ia; confers resistance to kanamycin in bacteria or G418 (Geneticin®) in eukaryotes
   3256..3278    +  misc_feature   MCS (fragment): pBluescript multiple cloning site
   3278..3324    +  terminator     rrnB T1 terminator: transcription terminator T1 from the E. coli rrnB gene
>Addgene plasmid #193537 | pIM43 | addgene full sequence | sequence record 388130 | Addgene NGS Result
AACAAAACCCATCGTACGGCCAAGGAAGTCTCCAATAACTGTGATCCACCACAAGCGCCAGGGTTTTCCC
AGTCACGACGTTGTAAAACGACGGCCAGTCATGCATAATCCGCACGCATCTGGAATAAGGAAGTGCCATT
CCGCCTGACCTCAAATAATGATTTTATTTTGACTGATAGTGACCTGTTCGTTGCAACAGATTGATGAGCA
ATGCTTTTTTATAATGCCAACTTTGTACAAAAAAGCAGGCTTCGAAGGAGATAGAACCATGAGTAGAAGA
AAAAGGGGGGGTCGGCCTAAAAGTAAATACTGGAGTGAAGCTGAAAAATTAGAAGGTAAAAATATGTGGA
AGTGCAACCATTGTAAACATGAATTTGCCGGAGGTGCTACAAGAATTGAAGAGCATATCACTGGCAAAGG
AAACAATATTACAAAATGCCCAAAATATGGTGCCCATGAAGAAGATGAAATTAACTTGGGAGACCAGATA
GTGGAGCATGATTCTGCTGCATTTAAAAAGGCGTATCCAAAGGGGGACCCTGATGCTGTTTGTATCAAAA
AGAGCGATATTGAGCTTTTACAGCCTGAGAAATGCCTTAATGATACTATCATTGACTTTTATATCAATTA
TTTGAAAAATAAACTTCCAAGCGATAAACAAGACAGGTTTCACTTTTTCAATTGCTTTTTCTTTGCTAAG
CTTGCTGGTTTAAGCAGAAATGATACATCAATTGCTTGTGATGGTAAAGCAGCATTTCAGCGTGTAAGCA
CTTGGGGAAGAAAAGTCAACCTTTTTAAAACGGATTATATCTTCATTCCCATAAACTATAGTCTTCACTG
GAGTTTGATTGTCATTTGTCACCCTGCTGAAGTCATGACATGCTACAGAGATGAAGAAACTAAGGGATCT
CCCAAAGAAGCTTGCATCTTGCACATGGATTCCCGAAAAGGAATTCATGTACATCTCCAGAATGTTTTCC
AAAGTTATCTATGTGAAGAATGGAAAGAGAGGCACAACAATGTGAGGGATGATGTTTCTCCTAAATTTTT
AGATCTTCCATTCGTGCCACTTGAGCTGCCTCAGCAACAAAATGCATACGATTGTGGCATCTTTTTGCTC
CACTATGTGGAACATTTTCTGGAACAAGCTCCAATCAACTTTAACCGTTCAACCAAGTTCAGTGTTCCTC
CACCAGATGCTTCTCTGAAACGATCTCATATACAGAAACTATTAATAGCGGCTGAAGGAGACAGTGACCC
AGCTTTCTTGTACAAAGTTGGCATTATAAGAAAGCATTGCTTATCAATTTGTTGCAACGAACAGGTCACT
ATCAGTCAAAATAAAATCATTATTTGAGGCTAGGTGGAGGCTCAGTGATGATAAGTCTGCGATGGTGGAT
GCATGTGTCATGGTCATAGCTGTTTCCTGTGTGAAATTGTTATCCGCTCAGAGGGCACAATCCTATTCCG
CGCTATCCGACAATCTCCAAGACATTAGGTGGAGTTCAGTTCGGCGTATGGCATATGTCGCTGGAAAGAA
CATGTGAGCAAAAGGCCAGCAAAAGGCCAGGAACCGTAAAAAGGCCGCGTTGCTGGCGTTTTTCCATAGG
CTCCGCCCCCCTGACGAGCATCACAAAAATCGACGCTCAAGTCAGAGGTGGCGAAACCCGACAGGACTAT
AAAGATACCAGGCGTTTCCCCCTGGAAGCTCCCTCGTGCGCTCTCCTGTTCCGACCCTGCCGCTTACCGG
ATACCTGTCCGCCTTTCTCCCTTCGGGAAGCGTGGCGCTTTCTCATAGCTCACGCTGTAGGTATCTCAGT
TCGGTGTAGGTCGTTCGCTCCAAGCTGGGCTGTGTGCACGAACCCCCCGTTCAGCCCGACCGCTGCGCCT
TATCCGGTAACTATCGTCTTGAGTCCAACCCGGTAAGACACGACTTATCGCCACTGGCAGCAGCCACTGG
TAACAGGATTAGCAGAGCGAGGTATGTAGGCGGTGCTACAGAGTTCTTGAAGTGGTGGCCTAACTACGGC
TACACTAGAAGAACAGTATTTGGTATCTGCGCTCTGCTGAAGCCAGTTACCTTCGGAAAAAGAGTTGGTA
GCTCTTGATCCGGCAAACAAACCACCGCTGGTAGCGGTGGTTTTTTTGTTTGCAAGCAGCAGATTACGCG
CAGAAAAAAAGGATCTCAAGAAGATCCTTTGATCTTTTCTACGGGGTCTGACGCTCTATTCAACAAAGCC
GCCGTCCCGTCAAGTCAGCGTAAATGGGTAGGGGGCTTCAAATCGTCCGCTCTGCCAGTGTTACAACCAA
TTAACAAATTCTGATTAGAAAAACTCATCGAGCATCAAATGAAACTGCAATTTATTCATATCAGGATTAT
CAATACCATATTTTTGAAAAAGCCGTTTCTGTAATGAAGGAGAAAACTCACCGAGGCAGTTCCATAGGAT
GGCAAGATCCTGGTATCGGTCTGCGATTCCGACTCGTCCAACATCAATACAACCTATTAATTTCCCCTCG
TCAAAAATAAGGTTATCAAGTGAGAAATCACCATGAGTGACGACTGAATCCGGTGAGAATGGCAAAAGCT
TATGCATTTCTTTCCAGACTTGTTCAACAGGCCAGCCATTACGCTCGTCATCAAAATCACTCGCATCAAC
CAAACCGTTATTCATTCGTGATTGCGCCTGAGCGAGACGAAATACGCGATCGCTGTTAAAAGGACAATTA
CAAACAGGAATCGAATGCAACCGGCGCAGGAACACTGCCAGCGCATCAACAATATTTTCACCTGAATCAG
GATATTCTTCTAATACCTGGAATGCTGTTTTCCCGGGGATCGCAGTGGTGAGTAACCATGCATCATCAGG
AGTACGGATAAAATGCTTGATGGTCGGAAGAGGCATAAATTCCGTCAGCCAGTTTAGTCTGACCATCTCA
TCTGTAACATCATTGGCAACGCTACCTTTGCCATGTTTCAGAAACAACTCTGGCGCATCGGGCTTCCCAT
ACAATCGATAGATTGTCGCACCTGATTGCCCGACATTATCGCGAGCCCATTTATACCCATATAAATCAGC
ATCCATGTTGGAATTTAATCGCGGCCTCGAGCAAGACGTTTCCCGTTGAATATGGCTCATAACACCCCTT
GTATTACTGTTTATGTAAGCAGACAGTTTTATTGTTCATGATGATATATTTTTATCTTGTGCAATGTAAC
ATCAGAGATTTTGAGACACAACGTGGCTTTCCCCCGCCGCTCTAGAACTAGTGGATCCAAATAAAACGAA
AGGCTCAGTCGAAAGACTGGGCCTTTCGTTTTATCTGTTGTTTGTCGCATTATACGAGACGTCCAGGTTG
GGATACCTGA
