>Addgene plasmid #193537 | pIM43 | depositor partial sequence | sequence record 374715 | insert
TCGAAGGAGATAGAACCATGAGTAGAAGAAAAAGGGGGGGTCGGCCTAAAAGTAAATACTGGAGTGAAGC
TGAAAAATTAGAAGGTAAAAATATGTGGAAGTGCAACCATTGTAAACATGAATTTGCCGGAGGTGCTACA
AGAATTGAAGAGCATATCACTGGCAAAGGAAACAATATTACAAAATGCCCAAAATATGGTGCCCATGAAG
AAGATGAAATTAACTTGGGAGACCAGATAGTGGAGCATGATTCTGCTGCATTTAAAAAGGCGTATCCAAA
GGGGGACCCTGATGCTGTTTGTATCAAAAAGAGCGATATTGAGCTTTTACAGCCTGAGAAATGCCTTAAT
GATACTATCATTGACTTTTATATCAATTATTTGAAAAATAAACTTCCAAGCGATAAACAAGACAGGTTTC
ACTTTTTCAATTGCTTTTTCTTTGCTAAGCTTGCTGGTTTAAGCAGAAATGATACATCAATTGCTTGTGA
TGGTAAAGCAGCATTTCAGCGTGTAAGCACTTGGGGAAGAAAAGTCAACCTTTTTAAAACGGATTATATC
TTCATTCCCATAAACTATAGTCTTCACTGGAGTTTGATTGTCATTTGTCACCCTGCTGAAGTCATGACAT
GCTACAGAGATGAAGAAACTAAGGGATCTCCCAAAGAAGCTTGCATCTTGCACATGGATTCCCGAAAAGG
AATTCATGTACATCTCCAGAATGTTTTCCAAAGTTATCTATGTGAAGAATGGAAAGAGAGGCACAACAAT
GTGAGGGATGATGTTTCTCCTAAATTTTTAGATCTTCCATTCGTGCCACTTGAGCTGCCTCAGCAACAAA
ATGCATACGATTGTGGCATCTTTTTGCTCCACTATGTGGAACATTTTCTGGAACAAGCTCCAATCAACTT
TAACCGTTCAACCAAGTTCAGTGTTCCTCCACCAGATGCTTCTCTGAAACGATCTCATATACAGAAACTA
TTAATAGCGGCTGAAGGAGACAGTG
