>Addgene plasmid #193537 | pIM43 | depositor partial sequence | sequence record 374716 | pTwist+ENTR backbone
AACAAAACCCATCGTACGGCCAAGGAAGTCTCCAATAACTGTGATCCACCACAAGCGCCAGGGTTTTCCC
AGTCACGACGTTGTAAAACGACGGCCAGTCATGCATAATCCGCACGCATCTGGAATAAGGAAGTGCCATT
CCGCCTGACCTCAAATAATGATTTTATTTTGACTGATAGTGACCTGTTCGTTGCAACAGATTGATGAGCA
ATGCTTTTTTATAATGCCAACTTTGTACAAAAAAGCAGGCTNNNNNNNNNNNNNNNNNNNNNNNNNNNNN
NNNNNNNNNNNNNNNNNNNNNACCCAGCTTTCTTGTACAAAGTTGGCATTATAAGAAAGCATTGCTTATC
AATTTGTTGCAACGAACAGGTCACTATCAGTCAAAATAAAATCATTATTTGAGGCTAGGTGGAGGCTCAG
TGATGATAAGTCTGCGATGGTGGATGCATGTGTCATGGTCATAGCTGTTTCCTGTGTGAAATTGTTATCC
GCTCAGAGGGCACAATCCTATTCCGCGCTATCCGACAATCTCCAAGACATTAGGTGGAGTTCAGTTCGGC
GTATGGCATATGTCGCTGGAAAGAACATGTGAGCAAAAGGCCAGCAAAAGGCCAGGAACCGTAAAAAGGC
CGCGTTGCTGGCGTTTTTCCATAGGCTCCGCCCCCCTGACGAGCATCACAAAAATCGACGCTCAAGTCAG
AGGTGGCGAAACCCGACAGGACTATAAAGATACCAGGCGTTTCCCCCTGGAAGCTCCCTCGTGCGCTCTC
CTGTTCCGACCCTGCCGCTTACCGGATACCTGTCCGCCTTTCTCCCTTCGGGAAGCGTGGCGCTTTCTCA
TAGCTCACGCTGTAGGTATCTCAGTTCGGTGTAGGTCGTTCGCTCCAAGCTGGGCTGTGTGCACGAACCC
CCCGTTCAGCCCGACCGCTGCGCCTTATCCGGTAACTATCGTCTTGAGTCCAACCCGGTAAGACACGACT
TATCGCCACTGGCAGCAGCCACTGGTAACAGGATTAGCAGAGCGAGGTATGTAGGCGGTGCTACAGAGTT
CTTGAAGTGGTGGCCTAACTACGGCTACACTAGAAGAACAGTATTTGGTATCTGCGCTCTGCTGAAGCCA
GTTACCTTCGGAAAAAGAGTTGGTAGCTCTTGATCCGGCAAACAAACCACCGCTGGTAGCGGTGGTTTTT
TTGTTTGCAAGCAGCAGATTACGCGCAGAAAAAAAGGATCTCAAGAAGATCCTTTGATCTTTTCTACGGG
GTCTGACGCTCTATTCAACAAAGCCGCCGTCCCGTCAAGTCAGCGTAAATGGGTAGGGGGCTTCAAATCG
TCCGCTCTGCCAGTGTTACAACCAATTAACAAATTCTGATTAGAAAAACTCATCGAGCATCAAATGAAAC
TGCAATTTATTCATATCAGGATTATCAATACCATATTTTTGAAAAAGCCGTTTCTGTAATGAAGGAGAAA
ACTCACCGAGGCAGTTCCATAGGATGGCAAGATCCTGGTATCGGTCTGCGATTCCGACTCGTCCAACATC
AATACAACCTATTAATTTCCCCTCGTCAAAAATAAGGTTATCAAGTGAGAAATCACCATGAGTGACGACT
GAATCCGGTGAGAATGGCAAAAGCTTATGCATTTCTTTCCAGACTTGTTCAACAGGCCAGCCATTACGCT
CGTCATCAAAATCACTCGCATCAACCAAACCGTTATTCATTCGTGATTGCGCCTGAGCGAGACGAAATAC
GCGATCGCTGTTAAAAGGACAATTACAAACAGGAATCGAATGCAACCGGCGCAGGAACACTGCCAGCGCA
TCAACAATATTTTCACCTGAATCAGGATATTCTTCTAATACCTGGAATGCTGTTTTCCCGGGGATCGCAG
TGGTGAGTAACCATGCATCATCAGGAGTACGGATAAAATGCTTGATGGTCGGAAGAGGCATAAATTCCGT
CAGCCAGTTTAGTCTGACCATCTCATCTGTAACATCATTGGCAACGCTACCTTTGCCATGTTTCAGAAAC
AACTCTGGCGCATCGGGCTTCCCATACAATCGATAGATTGTCGCACCTGATTGCCCGACATTATCGCGAG
CCCATTTATACCCATATAAATCAGCATCCATGTTGGAATTTAATCGCGGCCTCGAGCAAGACGTTTCCCG
TTGAATATGGCTCATAACACCCCTTGTATTACTGTTTATGTAAGCAGACAGTTTTATTGTTCATGATGAT
ATATTTTTATCTTGTGCAATGTAACATCAGAGATTTTGAGACACAACGTGGCTTTCCCCCGCCGCTCTAG
AACTAGTGGATCCAAATAAAACGAAAGGCTCAGTCGAAAGACTGGGCCTTTCGTTTTATCTGTTGTTTGT
CGCATTATACGAGACGTCCAGGTTGGGATACCTGA
